Addgene plasmid #43595: III-CTGA
Depositing lab: Chad Cowan & Kiran Musunuru. Depositing organization: Harvard University. Publication: A TALEN Genome-Editing System for Generating Human Stem Cell-Based Disease Models. Ding Q, Lee YK, Schaefer EA, Peters DT, Veres A, Kim K, Kuperwasser N, Motola DL, Meissner TB, Hendriks WT, Trevisan M, Gupta RM, Moisan A, Banks E, Friesen M, Schinzel RT, Xia F, Tang A, Xia Y, Figueroa E, Wann A, Ahfeldt T, Daheron L, Zhang F, Rubin LL, Peng LF, Chung RT, Musunuru K, Cowan CA. Cell Stem Cell. 2012 Dec 12. pii: S1934-5909(12)00645-5. doi: 10.1016/j.stem.2012.11.011. PubMed 23246482.
Backbone
  Vector backbone: pCRII-TOPO
  Backbone manufacturer: Invitrogen
  Backbone size w/o insert (bp): 3973
  Vector type: Bacterial Cloning
Growth in bacteria
  Bacterial resistance: Ampicillin and Kanamycin, 100 & 50 μg/mL
  Growth temperature: 37°C
  Growth strain: Top10
  Copy number: High Copy
Gene/Insert
  Gene/Insert name: III-CTGA
  Species: Synthetic
  Insert size (bp): 426
  Cloning method: TOPO Cloning
  Sequencing primers: 5′ T7; 3′ M13-rev
Terms and licenses: Academic/Nonprofit Terms; Industry Terms: Not Available to Industry
How to cite: III-CTGA was a gift from Chad Cowan & Kiran Musunuru (Addgene plasmid # 43595 ; http://n2t.net/addgene:43595 ; RRID:Addgene_43595)
