[The description below was written by a language model from this plasmid's Addgene catalogue record.]
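Description:
III-CTGA is a bacterial cloning plasmid built on the commercial pCRII-TOPO backbone (about 4.0 kb without insert), carrying a 426 bp synthetic insert introduced by TOPO cloning. It is a high-copy plasmid maintained in E. coli, and the record lists both ampicillin and kanamycin resistance, consistent with the dual-marker design of this TOPO vector family. The insert is flanked by the backbone's standard T7 and M13 reverse priming sites, which are the positions recorded for sequence verification. No feature table is provided, so the exact layout of origins, markers and any promoter elements cannot be confirmed beyond what the backbone name implies. The construct is a storage and propagation vector rather than an expression vector, and no promoter intended to drive the insert is stated.

The insert is described only by its name and as synthetic. The associated publication describes a TALEN genome-editing system for generating human stem cell-based disease models, which suggests that this plasmid is one component of a library of pre-assembled TAL effector repeat modules. On that reading, "CTGA" would denote the four target DNA bases recognised by a short block of repeats, a size roughly consistent with four repeat units, and "III" would denote the position of that block in the ordered assembly of a full repeat array. This interpretation is inferred from the naming and the publication title, as the record does not spell it out. Such a plasmid would typically serve as a source fragment to be combined with other module plasmids when building custom TALENs, rather than being used directly in mammalian cells.
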