>Addgene plasmid #43595 | III-CTGA | depositor partial sequence | sequence record 58860 | III-CTGA sequence 426 bps
CGTCTCGGCTCACCCCAGAGCAGGTCGTGGCGATCGCAAGCCACGACGGAGGAAAGCAAGCCTTGGAAAC
AGTACAGAGGCTGTTGCCTGTGCTGTGCCAAGCGCACGGACTCACCCCAGAGCAGGTCGTGGCCATTGCC
TCGAATGGAGGGGGCAAACAGGCGTTGGAAACCGTACAACGATTGCTGCCGGTGCTGTGCCAAGCGCACG
GCCTCACCCCAGAGCAGGTCGTGGCAATCGCGAGCAATAACGGCGGAAAACAGGCTTTGGAAACGGTGCA
GAGGCTCCTTCCAGTGCTGTGCCAAGCGCACGGATTAACCCCAGAGCAGGTCGTGGCAATCGCCTCCAAC
ATTGGCGGGAAACAGGCACTCGAGACTGTCCAGCGCCTGCTTCCCGTGCTGTGCCAAGCGCACGGACTCA
GAGACG
