>Addgene plasmid #43595 | III-CTGA | addgene partial sequence | sequence record 61565 | M13-F20 5'-TGTAAAACGACGGCCAGT-3'
GCGATTGGGCCCTCTGATGCATGCTCGAGCGGCCGCCAGTGTGATGGATATCTGCAGAATTCGCCCTTGC
CGTCCTAGCGCGTCTCGGCTCACCCCAGAGCAGGTCGTGGCGATCGCAAGCCACGACGGAGGAAAGCAAG
CCTTGGAAACAGTACAGAGGCTGTTGCCTGTGCTGTGCCAAGCGCACGGACTCACCCCAGAGCAGGTCGT
GGCCATTGCCTCGAATGGAGGGGGCAAACAGGCGTTGGAAACCGTACAACGATTGCTGCCGGTGCTGTGC
CAAGCGCACGGCCTCACCCCAGAGCAGGTCGTGGCAATCGCGAGCAATAACGGCGGAAAACAGGCTTTGG
AAACGGTGCAGAGGCTCCTTCCAGTGCTGTGCCAAGCGCACGGATTAACCCCAGAGCAGGTCGTGGCAAT
CGCCTCCAACATTGGCGGGAAACAGGCACTCGAGACTGTCCAGCGCCTGCTTCCCGTGCTGTGCCAAGCG
CACGGACTCAGAGACGTGGGCACAGGAAAGAAGGGCGAATTCCAGCACACTGGCGGCCGTTACTAGTGGA
TCCGAGCTCGGTACCAAGCTTGATGCATAGCTTGAGTATTCTATAGTGTCACCTAAATAGCTTGGCGTAA
TCATGGTCATAGCTGTTTCCTGTGTGAAATTGTTATCCGCTCACAATTCCACACAACATACGAGCCGGAA
GCATAAAGTGTAAAGCCTGGGGTGCCTAATGAGTGAGCTAACTCACATTAATTGCGTTGCGCTCACTGCC
CGCTTTCCAGTCGGGAAACCTGTCGTGCCAGCTGCATTAATGAATCGGCCAACGCGCGGGGAGAGGCGGT
TTGCGTATTGGGCGCTCTTCCGCTTCCTCGCT
